>Addgene plasmid #120794 | gamma2 CR shRNA (shRNA2) | addgene full sequence | sequence record 233597 | Addgene NGS Result
AAATTGTAAGCGTTAATATTTTGTTAAAATTCGCGTTAAATTTTTGTTAAATCAGCTCATTTTTTAACCA
ATAGGCCGAAATCGGCAAAATCCCTTATAAATCAAAAGAATAGACCGAGATAGGGT
[37 nt withheld, positions 127-163]
AAAGAACGTGGACTCCAACGTCAAAGG
[49 nt withheld, positions 191-239]
T
[91 nt withheld, positions 241-331]
G
[124 nt withheld, positions 333-456]
CCCATTCGCCATTCAGGCTGCGCAACTGTTGGGAAGGGCGATCGGTGCGGGCCTCTTCGCTATTACGCCA
GTCGACAGCCTGCAGGAATGGCCGGCCATCTTAATTAAGAAATTTAAATATGTTTAAACATAGGGCCCAA
TGGCGCGCCAAGGCCATCTAGGCCAAGCTTATCCGACGCCGCCATCTCTAGGCCCGCGCCGGCCCCCTCG
CACAGACTTGTGGGAGAAGCTCGGCTACTCCCCTGCCCCGGTTAATTTGCATATAATATTTCCTAGTAAC
TATAGAGGCTTAATGTGCGATAAAAGACAGATAATCTGTTCTTTTTAATACTAGCTACATTTTACATGAT
AGGCTTGGATTTCTATAAGAGATACAAATACTAAATTATTATTTTAAAAAACAGCACAAAAGGAAACTCA
CCCTAACTGTAAAGTAATTGTGTGTTTTGAGACTATAAATATCCCTTGGAGAAAAGCCTTGTTTGAGTGA
AGCCTGGGTAGAGCGATAGCACAGCTATCGCTCTTCCCAGGCTTCACTTTTTTCTAGATAATACGTAGAT
CCAGACATGATAAGATACATTGATGAGTTTGGACAAACCACAACTAGAATGCAGTGAAAAAAATGCTTTA
TTTGTGAAATTTGTGATGCTATTGCTTTATTTGTAACCATTATAAGCTGCAATAAACAAGTTAACAACAA
CAATTGCATTCATTTTATGTTTCAGGTTCAGGGGGAGGTGTGGGAGGTTTTTTAATTCTTGCGGCCGCGG
CGGTACCCAGCTTTTGTTCCCTTTAGTGAGGGTTAATTGCGCGCTTGGCGTAATCATGGTCATAGCTGTT
TCCTGTGTGAAATTGTTATCCGCTCACAATTCCACACAACATACGAGCCGGGAGCATAAAGTGTAAAGCC
TGGGGTGCCTAATGAGTGAGCTAACTCACATTAATTGCGTTGCGCTCACTGCCCGCTTTCCAGTCGGGAA
ACCTGTCGTGCCAGCTGCATTAATGAATCGGCCAACGCGCGGGGAGAGGCGGTTTGCGTATTGGGCGCTC
TTCCGCTTCCTCGCTCACTGACTCGCTGCGCTCGGTCGTTCGGCTGCGGCGAGCGGTATCAGCTCACTCA
AAGGCGGTAATACGGTTATCCACAGAATCAGGGGATAACGCAGGAAAGAACATGTGAGCAAAAGGCCAGC
AAAAGGCCAGGAACCGTAAAAAGGCCGCGTTGCTGGCGTTTTTCCATAGGCTCCGCCCCCCTGACGAGCA
TCACAAAAATCGACGCTCAAGTCAGAGGTGGCGAAACCCGACAGGACTATAAAGATACCAGGCGTTTCCC
CCTGGAAGCTCCCTCGTGCGCTCTCCTGTTCCGACCCTGCCGCTTACCGGATACCTGTCCGCCTTTCTCC
CTTCGGGAAGCGTGGCGCTTTCTCATAGCTCACGCTGTAGGTATCTCAGTTCGGTGTAGGTCGTTCGCTC
CAAGCTGGGCTGTGTGCACGAACCCCCCGTTCAGCCCGACCGCTGCGCCTTATCCGGTAACTATCGTCTT
GAGTCCAACCCGGTAAGACACGACTTATCGCCACTGGCAGCAGCCACTGGTAACAGGATTAGCAGAGCGA
GGTATGTAGGCGGTGCTACAGAGTTCTTGAAGTGGTGGCCTAACTACGGCTACACTAGAAGAACAGTATT
TGGTATCTGCGCTCTGCTGAAGCCAGTTACCTTCGGAAAAAGAGTTGGTAGCTCTTGATCCGGCAAACAA
ACCACCGCTGGTAGCGGTGGTTTTTTTGTTTGCAAGCAGCAGATTACGCGCAGAAAAAAAGGATCTCAAG
AAGATCCTTTGATCTTTTCTACGGGGTCTGACGCTCAGTGGAACGAAAACTCACGTTAAGGGATTTTGGT
CATGAGATTATCAAAAAGGATCTTCACCTAGATCCTTTTAAATTAAAAATGAAGTTTTAAATCAATCTAA
AGTATATATGAGTAAACTTGGTCTGACAGTTACCAATGCTTAATCAGTGAGGCACCTATCTCAGCGATCT
GTCTATTTCGTTCATCCATAGTTGCCTGACTCCCCGTCGTGTAGATAACTACGATACGGGAGGGCTTACC
ATCTGGCCCCAGTGCTGCAATGATACCGCGAGACCCACGCTCACCGGCTCCAGATTTATCAGCAATAAAC
CAGCCAGCCGGAAGGGCCGAGCGCAGAAGTGGTCCTGCAACTTTATCCGCCTCCATCCAGTCTATTAATT
GTTGCCGGGAAGCTAGAGTAAGTAGTTCGCCAGTTAATAGTTTGCGCAACGTTGTTGCCATTGCTACAGG
CATCGTGGTGTCACGCTCGTCGTTTGGTATGGCTTCATTCAGCTCCGGTTCCCAACGATCAAGGCGAGTT
ACATGATCCCCCATGTTGTGCAAAAAAGCGGTTAGCTCCTTCGGTCCTCCGATCGTTGTCAGAAGTAAGT
TGGCCGCAGTGTTATCACTCATGGTTATGGCAGCACTGCATAATTCTCTTACTGTCATGCCATCCGTAAG
ATGCTTTTCTGTGACTGGTGAGTACTCAACCAAGTCATTCTGAGAATAGTGTATGCGGCGACCGAGTTGC
TCTTGCCCGGCGTCAATACGGGATAATACCGCGCCACATAGCAGAACTTTAAAAGTGCTCATCATTGGAA
AACGTTCTTCGGGGCGAAAACTCTCAAGGATCTTACCGCTGTTGAGATCCAGTTCGATGTAACCCACTCG
TGCACCCAACTGATCTTCAGCATCTTTTACTTTCACCAGCGTTTCTGGGTGAGCAAAAACAGGAAGGCAA
AATGCCGCAAAAAAGGGAATAAGGGCGACACGGAAATGTTGAATACTCATACTCTTCCTTTTTCAATATT
ATTGAAGCATTTATCAGGGTTATTGTCTCATGAGCGGATACATATTTGAATGTATTTAGAAAAATAAACA
AATAGGGGTTCCGCGCACATTTCCCCGAAAAGTGCCACCT
Features (pLannotate 1.2.2; 12 found; start..end, strand, type, name):
     28..456     -  rep_origin     f1 ori (sequence partly withheld): f1 bacteriophage origin of replication; arrow indicates direction of (+) strand synthesis
    461..527     -  CDS            lacZα (fragment): LacZα fragment of β-galactosidase; lacZ fragment
    627..939     +  promoter       U6 promoter: RNA polymerase III promoter for mouse U6 snRNA (Das et al., 1988)
   1014..1148    -  polyA_signal   SV40 poly(A) signal: SV40 polyadenylation signal
   1246..1264    -  promoter       T3 promoter: promoter for bacteriophage T3 RNA polymerase
   1309..1325    -  protein_bind   lac operator: The lac repressor binds to the lac operator to inhibit transcription in E. coli. This inhibition can be relieved by adding lactose or isopropyl-β-D-thiogalactopyranoside (IPTG). lac repressor encoded by lacI
   1333..1363    -  promoter       lac promoter: promoter for the E. coli lac operon
   1378..1399    -  protein_bind   CAP binding site: CAP binding activates transcription in the presence of cAMP. E. coli catabolite activator protein
   1412..1504    -  CDS            lacI (fragment): lac repressor; lacI; The lac repressor binds to the lac operator to inhibit transcription in E. coli. This inhibition can be relieved by adding lactose or isopropyl-β-D-thiogalactopyranoside (IPTG).
   1687..2275    -  rep_origin     ori: high-copy-number ColE1/pMB1/pBR322/pUC origin of replication
   2446..3306    -  CDS            AmpR: β-lactamase; bla; confers resistance to ampicillin, carbenicillin, and related antibiotics
   3307..3411    -  promoter       AmpR promoter: bla
