[The description below was written by a language model from this plasmid's Addgene catalogue record and pLannotate feature annotations shown in this document.]
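Description:
gamma2 CR shRNA (shRNA2) is a small RNAi plasmid of about 3.4 kb built on the mU6pro backbone, designed to knock down the gamma2 subunit of the rat GABA-A receptor (Gabrg2). It is propagated in E. coli as a high-copy plasmid through a ColE1/pUC-type origin and is selected with ampicillin via the β-lactamase gene and its native promoter. The backbone also retains phagemid-style cloning-vector remnants: an f1 origin for single-stranded DNA production, a lacZα fragment, the lac promoter, operator and CAP binding site, a lacI fragment and a T3 promoter. None of these contribute to the knockdown function. The record lists no mammalian selection marker or fluorescent reporter, so the plasmid appears suited to transient transfection, with transfected cells identified by other means such as a co-transfected marker.

The functional unit is the mouse U6 snRNA promoter, an RNA polymerase III promoter that drives high-level expression of short, precisely initiated transcripts. The hairpin-encoding insert was cloned downstream of it between BbsI and XbaI sites. It is not annotated as its own feature, but it presumably lies in the short gap between the U6 promoter and the SV40 polyadenylation signal, which is annotated on the opposite strand. According to the depositor, the shRNA targets a stretch near the start of the protein-coding region of the gamma2 mRNA and therefore silences both the gamma2S and gamma2L splice variants. The associated study examined how disrupting postsynaptic GABA-A receptor clusters affects GABAergic innervation of pyramidal neurons, which fits use of this construct for loss-of-function experiments in rat neurons.
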