Addgene plasmid #120794: gamma2 CR shRNA (shRNA2)
Purpose: shRNA targeting the coding region of the gamma2 mRNA
Depositing lab: Angel de Blas. Depositing organization: University of Connecticut. Publication: Disruption of postsynaptic GABA receptor clusters leads to decreased GABAergic innervation of pyramidal neurons. Li RW, Yu W, Christie S, Miralles CP, Bai J, Loturco JJ, De Blas AL. J Neurochem. 2005 Nov;95(3):756-70. doi: 10.1111/j.1471-4159.2005.03426.x. PubMed 16248887.
Backbone
  Vector backbone: mU6pro
  Vector type: RNAi
Growth in bacteria
  Bacterial resistance: Ampicillin, 100 μg/mL
  Growth temperature: 37°C
  Growth strain: DH5alpha
  Copy number: High Copy
Gene/Insert
  Gene/Insert name: GABRG2 shRNA
  gRNA/shRNA sequence: AGTGAAGCCTGGGTAGAGCGATAGC
  Species: R. norvegicus (rat)
  Entrez Gene: Gabrg2
  Cloning method: Restriction Enzyme; 5′ cloning site BbsI (unknown if destroyed); 3′ cloning site XbaI (unknown if destroyed)
  Sequencing primers: 5′ unknown
Resource information
  A portion of this plasmid was derived from a plasmid made by: Insert was originally cloned in Angel de Blas's lab.
Terms and licenses: Academic/Nonprofit Terms; Industry Terms: Not Available to Industry
Depositor comments: It targets gamma2 GABAA receptor subunit mRNA, nucleotides 130–155 located in the protein coding region of GenBank accesion number L08497. It targets both gamma2S and gamma2L mRNAs).
How to cite: gamma2 CR shRNA (shRNA2) was a gift from Angel de Blas (Addgene plasmid # 120794 ; http://n2t.net/addgene:120794 ; RRID:Addgene_120794)
